>Addgene plasmid #231755 | pZZMP26 | addgene full sequence | sequence record 459305 | Addgene NGS Result
ATTTATGCAGAGGCCGAGGCCGCCTCTGCCTCTGAGCTATTCCAGAAGTAGTGAGGAGGCTTTTTTGGAG
GCCTAGGCTTTTGCAAAAAGCTCCCGGGAGCTTGTATATCCATTTTCGGATCTGATCAGCACGTGATGAA
AAAGCCTGAACTCACCGCGACGTCTGTCGAGAAGTTTCTGATCGAAAAGTTCGACAGCGTCTCCGACCTG
ATGCAGCTCTCGGAGGGCGAAGAATCTCGTGCTTTCAGCTTCGATGTAGGAGGGCGTGGATATGTCCTGC
GGGTAAATAGCTGCGCCGATGGTTTCTACAAAGATCGTTATGTTTATCGGCACTTTGCATCGGCCGCGCT
CCCGATTCCGGAAGTGCTTGACATTGGGGAATTCAGCGAGAGCCTGACCTATTGCATCTCCCGCCGTGCA
CAGGGTGTCACGTTGCAAGACCTGCCTGAAACCGAACTGCCCGCTGTTCTGCAGCCGGTCGCGGAGGCCA
TGGATGCGATCGCTGCGGCCGATCTTAGCCAGACGAGCGGGTTCGGCCCATTCGGACCGCAAGGAATCGG
TCAATACACTACATGGCGTGATTTCATATGCGCGATTGCTGATCCCCATGTGTATCACTGGCAAACTGTG
ATGGACGACACCGTCAGTGCGTCCGTCGCGCAGGCTCTCGATGAGCTGATGCTTTGGGCCGAGGACTGCC
CCGAAGTCCGGCACCTCGTGCACGCGGATTTCGGCTCCAACAATGTCCTGACGGACAATGGCCGCATAAC
AGCGGTCATTGACTGGAGCGAGGCGATGTTCGGGGATTCCCAATACGAGGTCGCCAACATCTTCTTCTGG
AGGCCGTGGTTGGCTTGTATGGAGCAGCAGACGCGCTACTTCGAGCGGAGGCATCCGGAGCTTGCAGGAT
CGCCGCGGCTCCGGGCGTATATGCTCCGCATTGGTCTTGACCAACTCTATCAGAGCTTGGTTGACGGCAA
TTTCGATGATGCAGCTTGGGCGCAGGGTCGATGCGACGCAATCGTCCGATCCGGAGCCGGGACTGTCGGG
CGTACACAAATCGCCCGCAGAAGCGCGGCCGTCTGGACCGATGGCTGTGTAGAAGTACTCGCCGATAGTG
GAAACCGACGCCCCAGCACTCGTCCGAGGGCAAAGGAATAGCACGTGCTACGAGATTTCGATTCCACCGC
CGCCTTCTATGAAAGGTTGGGCTTCGGAATCGTTTTCCGGGACGCCGGCTGGATGATCCTCCAGCGCGGG
GATCTCATGCTGGAGTTCTTCGCCCACCCCAACTTGTTTATTGCAGCTTATAATGGTTACAAATAAAGCA
ATAGCATCACAAATTTCACAAATAAAGCATTTTTTTCACTGCATTCTAGTTGTGGTTTGTCCAAACTCAT
CAATGTATCTTATCATGTCTGTATACCGTCGACCTCTAGCTAGAGCTTGGCGTAATCATGGTCATAGCTG
TTTCCTGTGTGAAATTGTTATCCGCTCACAATTCCACACAACATACGAGCCGGAAGCATAAAGTGTAAAG
CCTGGGGTGCCTAATGAGTGAGCTAACTCACATTAATTGCGTTGCGCTCACTGCCCGCTTTCCAGTCGGG
AAACCTGTCGTGCCAGCTGCATTAATGAATCGGCCAACGCGCGGGGAGAGGCGGTTTGCGTATTGGGCGC
TCTTCCGCTTCCTCGCTCACTGACTCGCTGCGCTCGGTCGTTCGGCTGCGGCGAGCGGTATCAGCTCACT
CAAAGGCGGTAATACGGTTATCCACAGAATCAGGGGATAACGCAGGAAAGAACATGTGAGCAAAAGGCCA
GCAAAAGGCCAGGAACCGTAAAAAGGCCGCGTTGCTGGCGTTTTTCCATAGGCTCCGCCCCCCTGACGAG
CATCACAAAAATCGACGCTCAAGTCAGAGGTGGCGAAACCCGACAGGACTATAAAGATACCAGGCGTTTC
CCCCTGGAAGCTCCCTCGTGCGCTCTCCTGTTCCGACCCTGCCGCTTACCGGATACCTGTCCGCCTTTCT
CCCTTCGGGAAGCGTGGCGCTTTCTCATAGCTCACGCTGTAGGTATCTCAGTTCGGTGTAGGTCGTTCGC
TCCAAGCTGGGCTGTGTGCACGAACCCCCCGTTCAGCCCGACCGCTGCGCCTTATCCGGTAACTATCGTC
TTGAGTCCAACCCGGTAAGACACGACTTATCGCCACTGGCAGCAGCCACTGGTAACAGGATTAGCAGAGC
GAGGTATGTAGGCGGTGCTACAGAGTTCTTGAAGTGGTGGCCTAACTACGGCTACACTAGAAGAACAGTA
TTTGGTATCTGCGCTCTGCTGAAGCCAGTTACCTTCGGAAAAAGAGTTGGTAGCTCTTGATCCGGCAAAC
AAACCACCGCTGGTAGCGGTGGTTTTTTTGTTTGCAAGCAGCAGATTACGCGCAGAAAAAAAGGATCTCA
AGAAGATCCTTTGATCTTTTCTACGGGGTCTGACGCTCAGTGGAACGAAAACTCACGTTAAGGGATTTTG
GTCATGAGATTATCAAAAAGGATCTTCACCTAGATCCTTTTAAATTAAAAATGAAGTTTTAAATCAATCT
AAAGTATATATGAGTAAACTTGGTCTGACAGTTACCAATGCTTAATCAGTGAGGCACCTATCTCAGCGAT
CTGTCTATTTCGTTCATCCATAGTTGCCTGACTCCCCGTCGTGTAGATAACTACGATACGGGAGGGCTTA
CCATCTGGCCCCAGTGCTGCAATGATACCGCGAGACCCACGCTCACCGGCTCCAGATTTATCAGCAATAA
ACCAGCCAGCCGGAAGGGCCGAGCGCAGAAGTGGTCCTGCAACTTTATCCGCCTCCATCCAGTCTATTAA
TTGTTGCCGGGAAGCTAGAGTAAGTAGTTCGCCAGTTAATAGTTTGCGCAACGTTGTTGCCATTGCTACA
GGCATCGTGGTGTCACGCTCGTCGTTTGGTATGGCTTCATTCAGCTCCGGTTCCCAACGATCAAGGCGAG
TTACATGATCCCCCATGTTGTGCAAAAAAGCGGTTAGCTCCTTCGGTCCTCCGATCGTTGTCAGAAGTAA
GTTGGCCGCAGTGTTATCACTCATGGTTATGGCAGCACTGCATAATTCTCTTACTGTCATGCCATCCGTA
AGATGCTTTTCTGTGACTGGTGAGTACTCAACCAAGTCATTCTGAGAATAGTGTATGCGGCGACCGAGTT
GCTCTTGCCCGGCGTCAATACGGGATAATACCGCGCCACATAGCAGAACTTTAAAAGTGCTCATCATTGG
AAAACGTTCTTCGGGGCGAAAACTCTCAAGGATCTTACCGCTGTTGAGATCCAGTTCGATGTAACCCACT
CGTGCACCCAACTGATCTTCAGCATCTTTTACTTTCACCAGCGTTTCTGGGTGAGCAAAAACAGGAAGGC
AAAATGCCGCAAAAAAGGGAATAAGGGCGACACGGAAATGTTGAATACTCATACTCTTCCTTTTTCAATA
TTATTGAAGCATTTATCAGGGTTATTGTCTCATGAGCGGATACATATTTGAATGTATTTAGAAAAATAAA
CAAATAGGGGTTCCGCGCACATTTCCCCGAAAAGTGCCACCTGACGTCGACGGATCGGGAGATCTCCCGA
TCCCCTATGGTGCACTCTCAGTACAATCTGCTCTGATGCCGCATAGTTAAGCCAGTATCTGCTCCCTGCT
TGTGTGTTGGAGGTCGCTGAGTAGTGCGCGAGCAAAATTTAAGCTACAACAAGGCAAGGCTTGACCGACA
ATTGCATGAAGAATCTGCTTAGGGTTAGGCGTTTTGCGCTGCTTCGCGATGTACGGGCCAGATATACGCG
TTGACATTGATTATTGACTAGTTATTAATAGTAATCAATTACGGGGTCATTAGTTCATAGCCCATATATG
GAGTTCCGCGTTACATAACTTACGGTAAATGGCCCGCCTGGCTGACCGCCCAACGACCCCCGCCCATTGA
CGTCAATAATGACGTATGTTCCCATAGTAACGCCAATAGGGACTTTCCATTGACGTCAATGGGTGGAGTA
TTTACGGTAAACTGCCCACTTGGCAGTACATCAAGTGTATCATATGCCAAGTACGCCCCCTATTGACGTC
AATGACGGTAAATGGCCCGCCTGGCATTATGCCCAGTACATGACCTTATGGGACTTTCCTACTTGGCAGT
ACATCTACGTATTAGTCATCGCTATTACCATGGTGATGCGGTTTTGGCAGTACATCAATGGGCGTGGATA
GCGGTTTGACTCACGGGGATTTCCAAGTCTCCACCCCATTGACGTCAATGGGAGTTTGTTTTGGCACCAA
AATCAACGGGACTTTCCAAAATGTCGTAACAACTCCGCCCCATTGACGCAAATGGGCGGTAGGCGTGTAC
GGTGGGAGGTCTATATAAGCAGAGCTCTCTGGCTAACTAGAGAACCCACTGCTTACTGGCTTATCGAAAT
TAATACGACTCACTATAGGGAGACCCAAGCTGGCTAGCGCCACCATGGGCGAACGGACCGCCCTGGCCGT
GTGCGAAATCCTGAGATACCTGATCATCCACTGGAAGTGCGAAGCCGGCACCGCCAAGGGCACCCTGCTG
GACGGCCAGCTGGTGATCTCTATCGAGGCCCTGAGAAGCAAGCACCTGCCCGACAGCCTGCATTGCATCA
TTACCATCGCCAGCACCCGCAGCGTCTACGGCGGGCTGAACTTCAAGAAGTTCCTGCAGGAGATCCAACC
TGCCCTGCCTAGACTGAGCGCTAAGCTGGCCCTGGCCTCTGAGGAAGGCGGCAGAAGCCAAGATGCCTCT
GGCATCGCCCCGTGCCAGGTGACCTTCGAGGTGGACGAGAACTCTCAATCCCTGATGACCGACTGCCTGG
TCATCAAGCACTTCCTGCGGAAGATCATCATCGTGCACCACAAGCTGAAATTCTCCTTCAGCGTGGCCGT
GAATGGCACACTGTCCGCCGAGACATTCGGCGCCGAAAACGAGCCTACACTGCGCCTGGATAACGGCGTG
ACACTGGTGGTGGGCTTTCAGCGGTACGTGAGCAAGCCTAAGCTGAACTGGAGCGAGGCTCACTGCAGCA
GAATCCACCCCGTGCTGGGACACCCTGCCCCTCTGTTTATCCCTGACGCCAAAGCCGATACCGGCCTGCT
GGGCGAGCTGACACTGACCCCTGCTGCTGCCCTCTGTCCTAGCCCAAAAGGGTTTTCTTCTCAGCTGTGT
AGAATCAGCAGCGTGTCTATTTTCCTCTATGGCCCCCTGGGCCTGCCACTGCTTAGCTCCGATCAGGACC
AGCCCAGCACAGCCGTGTTCAGAGATACAAGCTACTTCATCGACTGGAAAAAATACAACCTGTTCATGGT
GCCTAACCTGGACCTGAATCTGGACACTCAGAGCGTCCTGCCCGACGTGAATTACAAGGCCGAAAGCCCC
GAGGGCAACCAGTCCCAGAATATGAACGCCCAGGGACCTGCTCTGCTGCTGTTTCTGTTCGTGGACTTCC
AGAGCGACGTGCCCGTTCAGCAAGCTAAAATCTGGGGCCTCCACACCCTGCTGACCGCCCACCTGAGCGC
CATCCTGAGCGAGAGCCGGTCTACAGTGCAGCAGTCTATCCAGAGCGCCGTGGATCAGGTGTGGCAGCTG
TACCACCATGATGCCAAAACCCAGCAGAGACTGCAGGCTAGCCTGAGCGTGGCCGTGAACAGCATCATGA
GCGTGCTGACCGGCTCTACCAGAAGCTCTTTTAGAAAGACCTGCTTGCAGGCACTGGAAGCCGCCGACAC
CCAGGAATTCGGCGTTAAGCTGCACCGGATCTTCTACGACATCACACAGCACCAGTTCCTCAAGCACTGT
AGCTGCGACACAGAGCAGCACCTGACCCCCGAGAAGAACATCAGCGCCCAGAACACAAAGGACCAGCATA
AGAACATCGCCCAGGAGTTCCCTGAAGAAAGCATAGGACAGGCCGAGAACAAGAGACCTAAGCGGGGCAG
CCCTAACCACGGACGGGAAGAGTCAAGAGTGCTGGGCAGCGCACGGGACAGAAGTCCTCCTAAGAGCGCC
ACCAGGGATAGAGAACTGACCGAGGTGTCCCTGACGGCCAGAGGAAGCCAGACCCAGGCCGCTCACGGCC
GGGCCCAAGCCGCCGAGGCCGCTTCTCCAGCTGGCGGACTGGAAGATCTGTGGCTGCAAGAGGTGTCCAA
CCTGTCTGAGTGGCTGAACCCTGGCCACAGAAGTTAAGGATCCATCGATCTCGAGTCTAGAGGGCCCGTT
TAAACCCGCTGATCAGCCTCGACTGTGCCTTCTAGTTGCCAGCCATCTGTTGTTTGCCCCTCCCCCGTGC
CTTCCTTGACCCTGGAAGGTGCCACTCCCACTGTCCTTTCCTAATAAAATGAGGAAATTGCATCGCATTG
TCTGAGTAGGTGTCATTCTATTCTGGGGGGTGGGGTGGGGCAGGACAGCAAGGGGGAGGATTGGGAAGAC
AATAGCAGGCATGCTGGGGATGCGGTGGGCTCTATGGCTTCTGAGGCGGAAAGAACCAGCTGGGGCTCTA
GGGGGTATCCCC
[124 nt withheld, positions 6593-6716]
C
[91 nt withheld, positions 6718-6808]
A
[49 nt withheld, positions 6810-6858]
CCTTTGACGTTGGAGTCCACGTTCTTT
[37 nt withheld, positions 6886-6922]
ACCCTATCTCGGTCTATTCTTTTGATTTATAAGGGATTTTGCCGATTTCGGCCTATTGGTTAAAAAATGA
GCTGATTTAACAAAAATTTAACGCGAATTAATTCTGTGGAATGTGTGTCAGTTAGGGTGTGGAAAGTCCC
CAGGCTCCCCAGCAGGCAGAAGTATGCAAAGCATGCATCTCAATTAGTCAGCAACCAGGTGTGGAAAGTC
CCCAGGCTCCCCAGCAGGCAGAAGTATGCAAAGCATGCATCTCAATTAGTCAGCAACCATAGTCCCGCCC
CTAACTCCGCCCATCCCGCCCCTAACTCCGCCCAGTTCCGCCCATTCTCCGCCCCATGGCTGACTAATTT
TTTTT
Features (pLannotate 1.2.2; 20 found; start..end, strand, type, name):
    136..1161    +  CDS            HygR: aminoglycoside phosphotransferase from E. coli; aph(4)-Ia; confers resistance to hygromycin
   1171..1296    +  CDS            ble (fragment): BLE_KLEPN - Experimental evidence at protein level: Swiss-Prot protein existence level 1. Binding protein with a strong affinity to the bleomycin family of antibiotics. Binds to CL990; an antimitotic-antibiotic compound. From Klebsiella pneumoniae.
   1291..1412    +  polyA_signal   SV40 poly(A) signal: SV40 polyadenylation signal
   1485..1501    -  protein_bind   lac operator: The lac repressor binds to the lac operator to inhibit transcription in E. coli. This inhibition can be relieved by adding lactose or isopropyl-β-D-thiogalactopyranoside (IPTG). lac repressor encoded by lacI
   1509..1539    -  promoter       lac promoter: promoter for the E. coli lac operon
   1554..1575    -  protein_bind   CAP binding site: CAP binding activates transcription in the presence of cAMP. E. coli catabolite activator protein
   1588..1680    -  CDS            lacI (fragment): lac repressor; lacI; The lac repressor binds to the lac operator to inhibit transcription in E. coli. This inhibition can be relieved by adding lactose or isopropyl-β-D-thiogalactopyranoside (IPTG).
   1863..2451    -  rep_origin     ori: high-copy-number ColE1/pMB1/pBR322/pUC origin of replication
   2622..3482    -  CDS            AmpR: β-lactamase; bla; confers resistance to ampicillin, carbenicillin, and related antibiotics
   3483..3587    -  promoter       AmpR promoter: bla
   3646..3698    -  misc_feature   bom (fragment): basis of mobility region from pBR322
   3853..4232    +  enhancer       CMV enhancer: human cytomegalovirus immediate early enhancer
   4233..4436    +  promoter       CMV promoter: human cytomegalovirus (CMV) immediate early promoter
   4432..4465    +  LTR            5' LTR (truncated) (fragment): truncated 5' long terminal repeat (LTR) from HIV-1
   4481..4499    +  promoter       T7 promoter: promoter for bacteriophage T7 RNA polymerase
   4531..6264    +  CDS            Top6bl: TO6BL_MOUSE - Also known as Gm960 From Mus musculus (Mouse).
   6323..6547    +  polyA_signal   bGH poly(A) signal: bovine growth hormone polyadenylation signal
   6551..6572    +  promoter       SV40 promoter (fragment): SV40 enhancer and early promoter
   6593..7021    +  rep_origin     f1 ori (sequence partly withheld): f1 bacteriophage origin of replication; arrow indicates direction of (+) strand synthesis
   7035..87      +  promoter       SV40 promoter (across the origin): SV40 enhancer and early promoter
