[The description below was written by a language model from this plasmid's Addgene catalogue record and pLannotate feature annotations shown in this document.]
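Description:
pZZMP26 is a mammalian expression plasmid for mouse TOP6BL (Gm960), built by Gibson cloning into a vector the catalogue lists as pcDNA3.1(+). The 1,734 bp Top6bl coding sequence sits downstream of the human cytomegalovirus immediate-early enhancer and promoter and is followed by the bovine growth hormone polyadenylation signal, an arrangement that gives strong constitutive transcription in transfected mammalian cells. A T7 promoter lies between the CMV promoter and the insert and could support in vitro transcription or serve as a sequencing primer site. The record states that the protein carries an N-terminal Flag tag for detection or affinity purification. The feature table does not annotate the tag separately, although there is a short unannotated stretch just upstream of the Top6bl CDS.

In bacteria the plasmid is maintained at high copy from a ColE1/pUC-type origin and selected with ampicillin through the β-lactamase gene. An f1 origin is also present. The sequenced plasmid (7,277 nt) contains a second mammalian cassette in which the SV40 enhancer/early promoter drives a hygromycin resistance gene terminated by the SV40 poly(A) signal. This indicates a hygromycin-selectable version of the backbone rather than the neomycin marker of standard pcDNA3.1(+), and it would allow selection of stable cell lines. Small annotated fragments (ble, lacI, bom, HIV-1 LTR) look like backbone remnants or short sequence matches with no evident functional role. The associated work concerns reconstitution of SPO11-dependent DNA double-strand break formation, which suggests the plasmid is used to produce TOP6BL, the SPO11 partner subunit, in mammalian cells for such studies.
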