Addgene plasmid #231755: pZZMP26
Purpose: Mammalian expression of TOP6BL
Depositing lab: Scott Keeney. Depositing organization: Memorial Sloan-Kettering Cancer Center. Publication: Reconstitution of SPO11-dependent double-strand break formation. Zheng Z, Zheng L, Arter M, Liu K, Yamada S, Ontoso D, Kim S, Keeney S. bioRxiv [Preprint]. 2024 Nov 21:2024.11.20.624382. doi: 10.1101/2024.11.20.624382. PubMed 39605552.
Backbone
  Vector backbone: pCDNA3.1 (+)
  Backbone manufacturer: Thermo Fisher
  Vector type: Mammalian Expression
Growth in bacteria
  Bacterial resistance: Ampicillin, 100 μg/mL
  Growth temperature: 37°C
  Growth strain: DH5alpha
  Copy number: High Copy
Gene/Insert
  Gene/Insert name: TOP6BL
  Species: M. musculus (mouse)
  Insert size (bp): 1734
  Entrez Gene: Gm960
  Tag / fusion protein: Flag (N terminal on insert)
  Cloning method: Gibson Cloning
Terms and licenses: Academic/Nonprofit Terms; Industry Terms: Not Available to Industry
Depositor comments: Please visit https://doi.org/10.1101/2024.11.20.624382 for bioRxiv preprint.
How to cite: pZZMP26 was a gift from Scott Keeney (Addgene plasmid # 231755 ; http://n2t.net/addgene:231755 ; RRID:Addgene_231755)
